>Addgene plasmid #68928 | pAT795 | depositor full sequence | sequence record 121332 | pAT795 sequence 5797 bps
ATCCATCAAAATTCGTTTTCTCTATGTTGGATTCCTTGTTGCTCATATTGTGATGATAATTTCTACAAAT
ATAGTCATTGGTAACTATCTATGAAACTGTTTGATACTTTTATAGTTGATTAAACTTGTTCATGGCATTT
GCCTTAATATCATCCGCTATGTCAATGTAGGGTTTCATAGCTTTGTAGTCGCTGTGTCCCGTCCATTTCA
TGACCACCTGTGCCGGGATTCCGAGAGCCAGCGCATTGCAGATGAATGTCCTTCTTCCTGCATGGGTACT
GAGCAAAGCGTATTTGGGTGTGACTTCATCAATACGTTCATTTCCCTTGTAGTAGGTTTCCCGTACAGGC
TCGTTGATTTCTGCCAGTTCGCCCAGCTCTTTCAGGTAATCGTTCATCTTCTGGTTGCTGATGACGGGCA
GAGCCATGTAATTCTCGAAATGGATGTCCTTGTATTTGTCCAGTATGGCTTTGCTGTATTTGTTCAGTTC
AATCGTCAGGCTGTCGGCAGTCTTGACTGTGGTTATTTCGATGTGGTCGGACTTCACATCGCTTCTTTTC
AGATTGCGAACATCCGAATACCGCAAACTCGTAAAGCAGCAGAACAGGAAAACATCACGCACACGTTCCA
GGTATTGCTTATCCTTGGGTATCTGGTAGTCTTTCAGCTTGTTCAGTTCATCCCAAGTCAGGAAGATTAC
TTTTTTCGAGGTGGTTTTCAGTTTCGGTTTGAACGTATCGTATGCAATGTTCTGATGATGTCCTTTCTTG
AAGCTCCAGCGCAGGAACCATTTGAGGAATCCCATTTGCTTGCCGATGGTGCTGTTTCTCATATCCTTGG
TGTCACGCAGGAAGTTGACGTATTCGTTCAATCCAAACTCGTTGAAATAGTTGAACGTTGCATCCTCCTT
GAACTCTTTGAGGTGGTTCCTCACTGCTGCAAATTTTTCATAGGTGGATGCCGTCCAGTTATTCTGGTTA
CCGCACTCTTTTACAAACTCATCGAACACCTCCCAAAAGCTGACAGGGGCTTCTTCCGGCTGTTCTTCGC
TGGTGTCTTTCATTCTCATGTTGAAAGCTTCCTTCAACTGTTGGGTCGTTGGCATGACCTCCTGCACCTC
AAATTCCTTGAAAATATTCTGGATTTCGGCATAGTATTTCAGCAAGTCCGTATTGATTTCGGCTGCACTT
TGCTTTAGCTTGTTGGTACATCCGCTCTTTACCCGCTGCTTATCTGCATCCCATTTGGCTACGTCAATCC
GGTAGCCCGTTGTAAACTCGATGCGTTGGCTGGCAAAGATGACACGCATACGGATGGGTACGTTCTCTAC
GATTGGCACACCGTTCTTTTTCCGGCTCTCCAATGCAAAAATGATGTTGCGCTTGATATTCATAATTGGG
TGCGTTTGAAATTCTACACCCAAATATACACCCAATTATTGAGATAGCAAAAGACATTTAGAAACATTTA
CTTTTACTCTATATTGTAATTTACACTTGATTATCAGTCGTTTGCAGTCTTATGATATTCTGTGAAAGTA
TAAGTTCGAGAGCCTGTCTCTCCGCAAAAAACGCTGAAAATCAGCAGATTGCAAAACAAACACCCTGTTT
TACACCCAAGAATGTAAAGTCGGCTGTTTTTGTTTTATTTAAGATAATACAACCACTACATAATAAAAGA
GTAGCGATATTAAAAGAATCCGATGAGAAAAGACTAATATTTATCTATCCATTCAGTTTGATTTTTCAGG
ACTTTACATCGTCCTGAAAGTATTTGTTGGTACCGGTACCGAGGACGCGTAAACATTTACAGTTGCATGT
GGCCTATTGTTTTTAGCCGTTAAATATTTTATAACTATTAAATAGCGATACAAATTGTTCGAAACTAATA
TTGTTTATATCATATATTCTCGCATGTTTTAAAGCTTTATTAAATTGATTTTTTGTAAACAGTTTTTCGT
ACTCTTTGTTAACCCATTTCATTACAAAAGTTTCATATTTTTTTCTCTCTTTAAATGCCATTTTTGCTGG
CTTTCTTTTTAATACAATTAATGTGCTATCCACTTTAGGTTTTGGATGGAAATAATACCTAGGAATTTTT
GCTAATATAGAAATATCTACCTCTGCCATTAACAGCAATGCTAGTGATCTGTTTGTATCTAATAACATTT
TAGCAAAACCATATTCCACTATTAAATAACTTATTGTGGCTGAACTTTCAAAAACAATTTTTCGAATTAT
ATTTGTGCTTATGTTGTAAGGTATGCTGCCAAATATTTTATATGGATTGTGGCTAGGAAATGTAAATTTC
AGTATATCATCATTTACTATTTGATAGTTAGGATAATTTAAGAGCTTATTACGAGTTACCTCACATAATT
TAGAATCAATTTCTATCGCCGTTACAAAATTACATCTCTTTACCAATCCAGCAGTAAAATGACCTTTCCC
TGCACCTATTTCAAAGATGTTATCTTTTTCATCTAAACTTATGCAATTCATTATTTTTTCTATGTGATAT
TTTGAAGTAATAAAATTTTGACTATCTTTTATATTTACTTTGTTCATTATAACCTCTCCTTAATTTATTG
CATCTCTTTTCGAATATTTATGTTTTTTGAGAAAAGAACGTACTCATGGTTCATCCCGATATGCGTATCG
GTCTGTATATCAGCAACTTTCTATGTGTTTCAACTACAATAGTCATCTATTCTCATCTTTCTGAGTCCAC
CCCCTGCAAAGCCCCTCTTTACGACATAAAAATTCGGTCGGAAAAGGTATGCAAAAGATGTTTCTCTCTT
TAAGAGAAACTCTTCGGGATGCAAAAATATGAAAATAACTCCAATTCACCAAATTATATAGCGACTTTTT
TACAAAATGCTAAAATTTGTTGATTTCCGTCAAGCAATTGTTGAGCAAAAATGTCTTTTACGATAAAATG
ATACCTCAATATCAACTGTTTAGCAAAACGATATTTCTCTTAAAGAGAGAAACACCTTTTTGTTCACCAA
TCCCCGACTTTTAATCCCGCGGCCATGATTGAAAAAGGAAGAGTATGAGTATTCAACATTTCCGTGTCGC
CCTTATTCCCTTTTTTGCGGCATTTTGCCTTCCTGTTTTTGCTCACCCAGAAACGCTGGTGAAAGTAAAA
GATGCTGAAGATCAGTTGGGTGCACGAGTGGGTTACATCGAACTGGATCTCAACAGCGGTAAGATCCTTG
AGAGTTTTCGCCCCGAAGAACGTTTTCCAATGATGAGCACTTTTAAAGTTCTGCTATGTGGCGCGGTATT
ATCCCGTATTGACGCCGGGCAAGAGCAACTCGGTCGCCGCATACACTATTCTCAGAATGACTTGGTTGAG
TACTCACCAGTCACAGAAAAGCATCTTACGGATGGCATGACAGTAAGAGAATTATGCAGTGCTGCCATAA
CCATGAGTGATAACACTGCGGCCAACTTACTTCTGACAACGATCGGAGGACCGAAGGAGCTAACCGCTTT
TTTGCACAACATGGGGGATCATGTAACTCGCCTTGATCGTTGGGAACCGGAGCTGAATGAAGCCATACCA
AACGACGAGCGTGACACCACGATGCCTGTAGCAATGGCAACAACGTTGCGCAAACTATTAACTGGCGAAC
TACTTACTCTAGCTTCCCGGCAACAATTAATAGACTGGATGGAGGCGGATAAAGTTGCAGGACCACTTCT
GCGCTCGGCCCTTCCGGCTGGCTGGTTTATTGCTGATAAATCTGGAGCCGGTGAGCGTGGGTCTCGCGGT
ATCATTGCAGCACTGGGGCCAGATGGTAAGCCCTCCCGTATCGTAGTTATCTACACGACGGGGAGTCAGG
CAACTATGGATGAACGAAATAGACAGATCGCTGAGATAGGTGCCTCACTGATTAAGCATTGGTAACTGTC
AGACCAAGTTTACTCATAACGCGTCAATTCGAGGGGGATCAATTCCGTGATAGGTGGGCTGCCCTTCCTG
GTTGGCTTGGTTTCATCAGCCATCCGCTTGCCCTCATCTGTTACGCCGGCGGTAGCCGGCCAGCCTCGCA
GAGCAGGATTCCCGTTGAGCACCGCCAGGTGCGAATAAGGGACAGTGAAGAAGGAACACCCGCTCGCGGG
TGGGCCTACTTCACCTATCCTGCCCGGCTGACGCCGTTGGATACACCAAGGAAAGTCTACACGAACCCTT
TGGCAAAATCCTGTATATCGTGCGAAAAAGGATGGATATACCGAAAAAATCGCTATAATGACCCCGAAGC
AGGGTTATGCAGCGGAAAACGGAATTGATCCGGCCACGATGCGTCCGGCGTAGAGGATCTGAAGATCAGC
AGTTCAACCTGTTGATAGTACGTACTAAGCTCTCATGTTTCACGTACTAAGCTCTCATGTTTAACGTACT
AAGCTCTCATGTTTAACGAACTAAACCCTCATGGCTAACGTACTAAGCTCTCATGGCTAACGTACTAAGC
TCTCATGTTTCACGTACTAAGCTCTCATGTTTGAACAATAAAATTAATATAAATCAGCAACTTAAATAGC
CTCTAAGGTTTTAAGTTTTATAAGAAAAAAAAGAATATATAAGGCTTTTAAAGCTTTTAAGGTTTAACGG
TTGTGGACAACAAGCCAGGGATGTAACGCACTGAGAAGCCCTTAGAGCCTCTCAAAGCAATTTTGAGTGA
CACAGGAACACTTAACGGCTGACATGGGAATTCCCCTCCACCGCGGTGGCGGCCGCTGATCTGGAAGAAG
CAATGAAAGCTGCTGTTAAGTCTCCGAATCAGGTATTGTTCCTGACAGGTGTATTCCCATCCGGTAAACG
CGGATACTTTGCAGTTGATCTGACTCAGGAATAAATTATAAATTAAGGTAAGAAGATTGTAGGATAAGCT
AATGAAATAGAAAAAGGATGCCGTCACACAACTTGTCGGCATTCTTTTTTGTTTTATTAGTTGAAAATAT
AGTGAAAAAGTTGCCTAAATATGTATGTTAACAAATTATTTGTCGTAACTTTGCACTCCCTTTGCAACAG
CATAGCTCAGCACAGGAAATAAAGACATATAAAAGAAAAGACACCATGGTTTTTACTCTGGAAGATTTTG
TTGGCGATTGGCGTCAGACCGCGGGTTATAATTTGGATCAAGTCCTGGAACAGGGTGGCGTAAGCTCTCT
GTTCCAGAACCTGGGTGTGAGCGTGACGCCGATTCAGCGCATCGTTCTGTCCGGCGAGAACGGTCTGAAA
ATTGATATTCATGTGATCATCCCGTACGAAGGCCTGAGCGGTGACCAAATGGGTCAAATCGAGAAAATCT
TTAAAGTCGTCTACCCAGTTGACGATCACCACTTCAAGGTTATCTTGCATTACGGTACGCTGGTGATTGA
TGGTGTGACCCCGAATATGATTGACTATTTCGGCCGTCCGTATGAAGGCATTGCCGTTTTTGACGGTAAA
AAGATCACCGTCACCGGTACCCTGTGGAATGGCAATAAGATTATTGACGAGCGTCTGATTAACCCGGACG
GCAGCCTGCTGTTCCGCGTGACCATCAACGGTGTCACGGGTTGGCGTCTGTGCGAGCGCATCCTGGCATA
ATGAACTGCACTTGCTTTGATAATTAATGATAAACAATCTAAAAGCACTCTAATCGTTATCGGAGTGCTT
TTAGATTACTAATCAAATTGCTTCTACTAATTGCCTATCTTCCAGTGATGGAACAGCATTTGTGCATTGG
CTGCAACAATCAGCCTTACTTGTGCCTGTTCTATTTCCGAACCGACCGCTTGTATGA
Features (pLannotate 1.2.2; 8 found; start..end, strand, type, name):
   1839..2567    -  CDS            ermC': ERM_BACIU - Experimental evidence at protein level: Swiss-Prot protein existence level 1. This protein produces a dimethylation of the adenine residue at position 2085 in 23S rRNA, resulting in reduced affinity between ribosomes and macrolide-lincosamide-streptogramin B antibiotics. From Bacillus subtilis.
   3038..3054    +  promoter       AmpR promoter (fragment): bla
   3055..3915    +  CDS            AmpR: β-lactamase; bla; confers resistance to ampicillin, carbenicillin, and related antibiotics
   3968..4013    -  CDS            traJ (fragment): oriT-recognizing protein; traJ
   4046..4155    -  oriT           oriT: incP origin of transfer
   4326..4714    +  rep_origin     R6K γ ori: γ replication origin from E. coli plasmid R6K; requires the R6K initiator protein pi for replication
   4726..4747    +  misc_feature   MCS (fragment): pBluescript multiple cloning site
   5038..5598    +  CDS            LUCI_OPLGR: Experimental evidence at protein level: Swiss-Prot protein existence level 1. Catalytic subunit of oplophorus-luciferin 2-monooxygenase. Oxidoreductase that converts coelenterazine (the oplophorus luciferin) to coelenteramide under emission of blue light with a maximum at 454 nm. Is also active with bisdeoxycoelenterazine. From Oplophorus gracilirostris (Luminous shrimp).
