[The description below was written by a language model from this plasmid's Addgene catalogue record and pLannotate feature annotations shown in this document.]
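Description:
pAT795 is a 5,797 bp bacterial expression plasmid built on the pNBU2 backbone, a vector used to deliver genetic cargo from E. coli into Bacteroides species such as Bacteroides thetaiotaomicron. It replicates through the R6K γ origin, which functions only when the π initiator protein is supplied in trans. For this reason it is maintained at low copy in a pir-expressing E. coli strain (Pir1) and cannot replicate autonomously in the recipient. Selection in E. coli relies on the β-lactamase gene (AmpR). An erm-family rRNA methyltransferase gene, annotated by similarity to ermC', provides the erythromycin resistance recorded as the marker in Bacteroides. An incP oriT with an adjacent traJ fragment allows the plasmid to be mobilised by conjugation from a suitable donor strain. pNBU2 vectors are generally known to integrate into the recipient chromosome through an NBU2 integrase and attachment site. The automated feature table does not annotate these elements, and a large part of the sequence (roughly the first 1.8 kb) carries no annotation.

The payload is NanoLuc, listed as a 516 bp insert. The feature table detects it as a coding sequence matching the catalytic subunit of the Oplophorus gracilirostris luciferase, from which NanoLuc was engineered. The annotated match spans slightly more than the stated insert size. According to the record, NanoLuc is expressed constitutively from the PAM4 promoter with the GH023 ribosome binding site. Neither part is picked up in the annotation, though they presumably lie in the unannotated stretch between the multiple cloning site fragment and the luciferase gene. The construct serves as a luminescent reporter for measuring the strength of this promoter–RBS combination, as part of a set of characterised gene expression parts for programming B. thetaiotaomicron.
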