Addgene plasmid #68928: pAT795
Purpose: NanoLuc expressed constiutively from PAM4 and GH023 RBS, pNBU2 backbone, AmpR
Depositing lab: Timothy Lu & Christopher Voigt. Depositing organization: Massachusetts Institute of Technology. Publication: Programming a Human Commensal Bacterium, Bacteroides thetaiotaomicron, to Sense and Respond to Stimuli in the Murine Gut Microbiota. Mimee M, Tucker AC, Voigt CA, Lu TK. Cell Syst. 2015 Jul 29;1(1):62-71. doi: 10.1016/j.cels.2015.06.001. PubMed 26918244.
Backbone
  Vector backbone: pNBU2
  Total vector size (bp): 5797
  Vector type: Bacterial Expression
  Selectable markers: Erythromycin in Bacteroides
Growth in bacteria
  Bacterial resistance: Ampicillin, 100 μg/mL
  Growth temperature: 37°C
  Growth strain: Pir1
  Copy number: Low Copy
Gene/Insert
  Gene/Insert name: NanoLuc
  Insert size (bp): 516
Terms and licenses: Academic/Nonprofit Terms; Industry Terms: Not Available to Industry
How to cite: pAT795 was a gift from Timothy Lu & Christopher Voigt (Addgene plasmid # 68928 ; http://n2t.net/addgene:68928 ; RRID:Addgene_68928)
