>Addgene plasmid #68928 | pAT795 | addgene partial sequence | sequence record 126504 | pGP704-R 5'-aacaagccagggatgtaacg-3'
TTTGAGTGACACAGGAACACTTAACGGCTGACATGGGAATTCCCCTCCACCGCGGTGGCGGCCGCTGATC
TGGAAGAAGCAATGAAAGCTGCTGTTAAGTCTCCGAATCAGGTATTGTTCCTGACAGGTGTATTCCCATC
CGGTAAACGCGGATACTTTGCAGTTGATCTGACTCAGGAATAAATTATAAATTAAGGTAAGAAGATTGTA
GGATAAGCTAATGAAATAGAAAAAGGATGCCGTCACACAACTTGTCGGCATTCTTTTTTGTTTTATTAGT
TGAAAATATAGTGAAAAAGTTGCCTAAATATGTATGTTAACAAATTATTTGTCGTAACTTTGCACTCCCT
TTGCAACAGCATAGCTCAGCACAGGAAATAAAGACATATAAAAGAAAAGACACCATGGTTTTTACTCTGG
AAGATTTTGTTGGCGATTGGCGTCAGACCGCGGGTTATAATTTGGATCAAGTCCTGGAACAGGGTGGCGT
AAGCTCTCTGTTCCAGAACCTGGGTGTGAGCGTGACGCCGATTCAGCGCATCGTTCTGTCCGGCGAGAAC
GGTCTGAAAATTGATATTCATGTGATCATCCCGTACGAAGGCCTGAGCGGTGACCAAATGGGTCAAATCG
AGAAAATCTTTAAAGTCGTCTACCCAGTTGACGATCACCACTTCAAGGTTATCTTGCATTACGGTACGCT
GGTGATTGATGGTGTGACCCCGAATATGATTGACTATTTCGGCCGTCCGTATGAAGGCATTGCCGTTTTT
GACGGTAAAAAGATCACCGTCACCGGTACCCTGTGGAATGGCAATAAGATTATTGACGAGCGTCTGATTA
ACCCGGACGGCAGCCTGCTGTTCCGCGTGACCATCAACGGTGTCACG
