>Addgene plasmid #68928 | pAT795 | addgene partial sequence | sequence record 126505 | hhvEBNA1-R 5'-TGGAATAGCAAGGGCAGTTC-3'
ATGGTCACGCGGAACAGCAGGCTGCCGTCCGGGTTAATCAGACGCTCGTCAATAATCTTATTGCCATTCC
ACAGGGTACCGGTGACGGTGATCTTTTTACCGTCAAAAACGGCAATGCCTTCATACGGACGGCCGAAATA
GTCAATCATATTCGGGGTCACACCATCAATCACCAGCGTACCGTAATGCAAGATAACCTTGAAGTGGTGA
TCGTCAACTGGGTAGACGACTTTAAAGATTTTCTCGATTTGACCCATTTGGTCACCGCTCAGGCCTTCGT
ACGGGATGATCACATGAATATCAATTTTCAGACCGTTCTCGCCGGACAGAACGATGCGCTGAATCGGCGT
CACGCTCACACCCAGGTTCTGGAACAGAGAGCTTACGCCACCCTGTTCCAGGACTTGATCCAAATTATAA
CCCGCGGTCTGACGCCAATCGCCAACAAAATCTTCCAGAGTAAAAACCATGGTGTCTTTTCTTTTATATG
TCTTTATTTCCTGTGCTGAGCTATGCTGTTGCAAAGGGAGTGCAAAGTTACGACAAATAATTTGTTAACA
TACATATTTAGGCAACTTTTTCACTATATTTTCAACTAATAAAACAAAAAAGAATGCCGACAAGTTGTGT
GACGGCATCCTTTTTC
